>Addgene plasmid #202112 | pL0_AC-CaMK2 | addgene full sequence | sequence record 405525 | Addgene NGS Result
AAGTGCAAGAGGCATGGGACTACGTGGTACCAGCTTTTACGGTTAGATCTGCGAAAACGACGCCTTGTCG
AACGTACGTACCTGCACTGGTCAAGAGCCTCTATTGGCCTTTCCACAAAACATACATGCGGTAGCCAGAA
CACTCCCTTTTCGAAATCTAAACATCGTGTTAGTTCACATTCATGTGAATGAAAAAGTTAGCTAATAGAT
GTCCGAAGTAACAAAACACGTAATCGCAGACGGCGATTGATGACGTAGCTGTGTACGTCACGTTCCAAAC
GGACAGTGCAAGTGACGGTCCGTCACACAAAATGATTCGAGCCTACCCTACCCAATTCGGTCAAGTTTCA
ATTTTGGCGCGATGTAGGACATTGTTATAAGAGATGAACGAGATTGCGACTGGGCTTTCGAACGCGTTCT
CGTCTCCTGAGACCTGAGACGAGACGAGACAGCCTGAGAATGGATGCGAGTAATGAGCTCGGCACAAAAT
CACCACTCGATACAGGCAGCCCATCAGTCCGGGACGGCGTCAGCGGGAGAGCCGTTGTAAGGCGGCAGAC
TTTGCTCATGTTACCGATGCTATTCGGAAGAACGGCAACTAAGCTGCCGGGTTTGAAACACGGATGATCT
CGCGGAGGGTAGCATGTTGATTGTAACGATGACAGAGCGTTGCTGCCTGTGATCACCGCTCCTCTAGAGT
CGACTTGCAGGCATGCAAGCTTAGCAAGCGAACCGGAATTGCCAGCTGGGGCGCCCTCTGGTAAGGTTGG
GAAGCCCTGCAAAGTAAACTGGATGGCTTTCTTGCCGCCAAGGATCTGATGGCGCAGGGGATCAATATCT
GATCAAGAGACAGGATGAGGATCGTTTCGCATGAGGGAAGCGGTGATCGCCGAAGTATCGACTCAACTAT
CAGAGGTAGTTGGCGTCATCGAGCGCCATCTCGAACCGACGTTGCTGGCCGTACATTTGTACGGCTCCGC
AGTGGATGGCGGCCTGAAGCCACACAGTGATATTGATTTGCTGGTTACGGTGACCGTAAGGCTTGATGAA
ACAACGCGGCGAGCTTTGATCAACGACCTTTTGGAAACTTCGGCTTCCCCTGGAGAGAGTGAGATTCTCC
GCGCTGTAGAAGTCACCATTGTTGTGCACGACGACATCATTCCGTGGCGTTATCCAGCTAAGCGCGAACT
GCAATTTGGAGAATGGCAGCGCAATGACATTCTTGCTGGTATCTTCGAGCCAGCCACGATCGACATTGAT
CTGGCTATCTTGCTGACAAAAGCAAGAGAACATAGCGTTGCCTTGGTAGGTCCAGCGGCGGAGGAACTCT
TTGATCCGGTTCCTGAACAGGATCTATTTGAGGCGCTAAATGAAACCTTAACGCTATGGAACTCGCCGCC
CGACTGGGCTGGCGATGAGCGAAATGTAGTGCTTACGTTGTCCCGCATTTGGTACAGCGCAGTAACCGGC
AAAATCGCGCCGAAGGATGTCGCTGCCGACTGGGCAATGGAGCGCCTGCCGGCCCAGTATCAGCCCGTCA
TACTTGAAGCTAGACAGGCTTATCTTGGACAAGAAGAAGATCGCTTGGCCTCGCGCGCAGATCAGTTGGA
AGAATTTGTCCACTACGTGAAAGGCGAGATCACCAAGGTAGTCGGCAAATAATAATCACCTAGAATGCAT
GACCAAAATCCCTTAACGTGAGTTTTCGTTCCACTGAGCGTCAGACCCCGTAGAAAAGATCAAAGGATCT
TCTTGAGATCCTTTTTTTCTGCGCGTAATCTGCTGCTTGCAAACAAAAAAACCACCGCTACCAGCGGTGG
TTTGTTTGCCGGATCAAGAGCTACCAACTCTTTTTCCGAAGGTAACTGGCTTCAGCAGAGCGCAGATACC
AAATACTGTTCTTCTAGTGTAGCCGTAGTTAGGCCACCACTTCAAGAACTCTGTAGCACCGCCTACATAC
CTCGCTCTGCTAATCCTGTTACCAGTGGCTGCTGCCAGTGGCGATAAGTCGTGTCTTACCGGGTTGGACT
CAAGACGATAGTTACCGGATAAGGCGCAGCGGTCGGGCTGAACGGGGGGTTCGTGCACACAGCCCAGCTT
GGAGCGAACGACCTACACCGAACTGAGATACCTACAGCGTGAGCTATGAGAAAGCGCCACGCTTCCCGAA
GGGAGAAAGGCGGACAGGTATCCGGTAAGCGGCAGGGTCGGAACAGGAGAGCGCACGAGGGAGCTTCCAG
GGGGAAACGCCTGGTATCTTTATAGTCCTGTCGGGTTTCGCCACCTCTGACTTGAGCGTCGATTTTTGTG
ATGCTCGTCAGGGGGGCGGAGCCTATGGAAAAACGCCAGCAACGCGGCCTTTTTACGGTTCCTGGCCTTT
TGCTGGCCTTTTGCTCACATGTTCTTTCCTGCGTTATCCCCTGATTCTGTGGGTGGAAGGGCTCGGAGTT
GTGGTAATCTATGTATCCTGGTGGTCTCGCATTCTTGTTTCGAGTACGGTTTTGTTCTCAATTGCTACTA
GGTCTTCAAACAAAGTGAAAGTTTGATTAGAATTGTAAGCCTTCCCGGCCGTGTTCAATTTATAGTTAGT
GATGTCATCCCAATTTGGAAAGAAAGGCTTTTCACGCGTGTGTATTTACGTAGGGACGAGCCTAATTTCG
TAGATCAGGCCAATTTCTTCTATTCTATTCAAAGTATGCCTACAAAATTTCGTTCCAAGGAACGAAGAGA
GT
Features (pLannotate 1.2.2; 4 found; start..end, strand, type, name):
    690..722     +  misc_feature   MCS (fragment): pUC18/19 multiple cloning site
    723..839     +  CDS            tnpA (fragment): TN5P_ECOLX - Also known as tnp. Experimental evidence at protein level: Swiss-Prot protein existence level 1. Mediates transposition of transposon Tn5 by a 'cut and paste' mechanism. First, the monomeric transposase binds the 19 bp inverted DNA repeats flanking the transposon. Then, dimerization of the DNA- bound transposase creates a synaptic DNA complex. After nicking of the first DNA strand, excision of the transposon proceeds through a series of intermediates. The transposase then mediates the insertion of the transposon at a new site by strand transfer. The activity of the wild- type tran
    871..1659    +  CDS            aadA: S3AD_ECOLX - Experimental evidence at protein level: Swiss-Prot protein existence level 1. Mediates bacterial resistance to the antibiotics streptomycin and spectinomycin. From Escherichia coli.
   1753..2341    +  rep_origin     ori: high-copy-number ColE1/pMB1/pBR322/pUC origin of replication
