[The description below was written by a language model from this plasmid's Addgene catalogue record and pLannotate feature annotations shown in this document.]
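Description:
pL0_AC-CaMK2 is a Level 0 part plasmid for the Universal Loop (uLoop) assembly system, built on the pL0R backbone and classed as a synthetic biology vector. It is a small plasmid of about 2.7 kb, maintained in E. coli at high copy through a ColE1/pUC-type origin of replication. Selection is with spectinomycin, conferred by the aadA aminoglycoside adenylyltransferase gene, which also gives streptomycin resistance. The automated annotation additionally picks up a short fragment of the pUC18/19 multiple cloning site and a short fragment matching the Tn5 transposase gene just upstream of aadA. These appear to be non-functional backbone remnants rather than working elements.

The payload is a 680 bp promoter fragment, unmutated, from gene 39236 of the marine diatom Phaeodactylum tricornutum, referred to as the CaMK2 promoter. It was inserted into the backbone by Gibson cloning. The feature table does not annotate the promoter itself, which probably lies in the unannotated region at the start of the sequence, ahead of the MCS fragment. The part is flanked by "A" and "C" overhangs, the positional fusion sites that determine where it is placed when Level 0 parts are combined in a Type IIS restriction-ligation reaction. The record does not name the enzyme sites involved. Its stated use is as a promoter module for building Level 1 transcription units, presumably for expression in diatoms, since the promoter comes from P. tricornutum. The plasmid carries no coding sequence, terminator or eukaryotic selection marker, so it serves purely as a donor of a standardised regulatory part.
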