Addgene plasmid #202112: pL0_AC-CaMK2
Purpose: Level 0 plasmid containing the promoter from gene 39236 from Phaeodactylum tricornutum with AC overhangs used to build a level 1 construct.
Depositing lab: Christopher Dupont. Depositing organization: J. Craig Venter Institute (JCVI). Publication: Universal loop assembly: open, efficient and cross-kingdom DNA fabrication. Pollak B, Matute T, Nunez I, Cerda A, Lopez C, Vargas V, Kan A, Bielinski V, von Dassow P, Dupont CL, Federici F. Synth Biol (Oxf). 2020;5(1):ysaa001. doi: 10.1093/synbio/ysaa001. Epub 2020 Feb 5. PubMed 32161816.
Backbone
  Vector backbone: pL0R
  Vector type: Synthetic Biology
Growth in bacteria
  Bacterial resistance: Spectinomycin, 50 μg/mL
  Growth temperature: 37°C
  Growth strain: DH5alpha
  Copy number: High Copy
Gene/Insert
  Gene/Insert name: CaMK2 promoter
  Species: Phaeodactylum tricornutum
  Insert size (bp): 680
  Mutation: None
  Cloning method: Gibson Cloning
How to cite: pL0_AC-CaMK2 was a gift from Christopher Dupont (Addgene plasmid # 202112 ; http://n2t.net/addgene:202112 ; RRID:Addgene_202112)
